>Addgene plasmid #143904 | TFORF1018 | addgene full sequence | sequence record 404570 | Addgene NGS Result
TTAATGTAGTCTTATGCAATACTCTTGTAGTCTTGCAACATGGTAACGATGAGTTAGCAACATGCCTTAC
AAGGAGAGAAAAAGCACCGTGCATGCCGATTGGTGGAAGTAAGGTGGTACGATCGTGCCTTATTAGGAAG
GCAACAGACGGGTCTGACATGGATTGGACGAACCACTGAATTGCCGCATTGCAGAGATATTGTATTTAAG
TGCCTAGCTCGATACATAAACGGGTCTCTCTGGTTAGACCAGATCTGAGCCTGGGAGCTCTCTGGCTAAC
TAGGGAACCCACTGCTTAAGCCTCAATAAAGCTTGCCTTGAGTGCTTCAAGTAGTGTGTGCCCGTCTGTT
GTGTGACTCTGGTAACTAGAGATCCCTCAGACCCTTTTAGTCAGTGTGGAAAATCTCTAGCAGTGGCGCC
CGAACAGGGACTTGAAAGCGAAAGGGAAACCAGAGGAGCTCTCTCGACGCAGGACTCGGCTTGCTGAAGC
GCGCACGGCAAGAGGCGAGGGGCGGCGACTGGTGAGTACGCCAAAAATTTTGACTAGCGGAGGCTAGAAG
GAGAGAGATGGGTGCGAGAGCGTCAGTATTAAGCGGGGGAGAATTAGATCGCGATGGGAAAAAATTCGGT
TAAGGCCAGGGGGAAAGAAAAAATATAAATTAAAACATATAGTATGGGCAAGCAGGGAGCTAGAACGATT
CGCAGTTAATCCTGGCCTGTTAGAAACATCAGAAGGCTGTAGACAAATACTGGGACAGCTACAACCATCC
CTTCAGACAGGATCAGAAGAACTTAGATCATTATATAATACAGTAGCAACCCTCTATTGTGTGCATCAAA
GGATAGAGATAAAAGACACCAAGGAAGCTTTAGACAAGATAGAGGAAGAGCAAAACAAAAGTAAGACCAC
CGCACAGCAAGCGGCCGCTGATCTTCAGACCTGGAGGAGGAGATATGAGGGACAATTGGAGAAGTGAATT
ATATAAATATAAAGTAGTAAAAATTGAACCATTAGGAGTAGCACCCACCAAGGCAAAGAGAAGAGTGGTG
CAGAGAGAAAAAAGAGCAGTGGGAATAGGAGCTTTGTTCCTTGGGTTCTTGGGAGCAGCAGGAAGCACTA
TGGGCGCAGCGTCAATGACGCTGACGGTACAGGCCAGACAATTATTGTCTGGTATAGTGCAGCAGCAGAA
CAATTTGCTGAGGGCTATTGAGGCGCAACAGCATCTGTTGCAACTCACAGTCTGGGGCATCAAGCAGCTC
CAGGCAAGAATCCTGGCTGTGGAAAGATACCTAAAGGATCAACAGCTCCTGGGGATTTGGGGTTGCTCTG
GAAAACTCATTTGCACCACTGCTGTGCCTTGGAATGCTAGTTGGAGTAATAAATCTCTGGAACAGATTTG
GAATCACACGACCTGGATGGAGTGGGACAGAGAAATTAACAATTACACAAGCTTAATACACTCCTTAATT
GAAGAATCGCAAAACCAGCAAGAAAAGAATGAACAAGAATTATTGGAATTAGATAAATGGGCAAGTTTGT
GGAATTGGTTTAACATAACAAATTGGCTGTGGTATATAAAATTATTCATAATGATAGTAGGAGGCTTGGT
AGGTTTAAGAATAGTTTTTGCTGTACTTTCTATAGTGAATAGAGTTAGGCAGGGATATTCACCATTATCG
TTTCAGACCCACCTCCCAACCCCGAGGGGACCCATGCATTGCATCTCAATTAGTCAGCAACCAGGTGTGG
AAAGTCCCCAGGCTCCCCAGCAGGCAGAAGTATGCAAAGCATGCGTCTCAATTAGTCAGCAACCATAGTC
CCGCCCCTAACTCCGCCCATCCCGCCCCTAACTCCGCCCAGTTCCGCCCATTCTCCGCCCCATGGCTGAC
TAATTTTTTTTATTTATGCAGAGGCCGAGGCCGCCTCGGCCTCTGAGCTATTCCAGAAGTAGTGAGGAGG
CTTTTTTGGAGGCCTAGGCTTTTGCAAAAAGCTTTCTAGAGGTACCACCGGAGCTTACCATGACCGAGTA
CAAGCCCACGGTGCGCCTCGCCACCCGCGACGACGTCCCCAGGGCCGTACGCACCCTCGCCGCCGCGTTC
GCCGACTACCCCGCCACGCGCCACACCGTCGATCCGGACCGCCACATCGAGCGGGTCACCGAGCTGCAAG
AACTCTTCCTCACGCGCGTCGGGCTCGACATCGGCAAGGTGTGGGTCGCGGACGACGGCGCCGCCGTGGC
GGTCTGGACCACGCCGGAGAGCGTCGAAGCGGGGGCGGTGTTCGCCGAGATCGGCCCGCGCATGGCCGAG
TTGAGCGGTTCCCGGCTGGCCGCGCAGCAACAGATGGAAGGCCTCCTGGCGCCGCACCGGCCCAAGGAGC
CCGCGTGGTTCCTGGCCACCGTCGGCGTCTCGCCCGACCACCAGGGCAAGGGTCTGGGCAGCGCCGTCGT
GCTCCCCGGAGTGGAGGCGGCCGAGCGCGCCGGGGTGCCCGCCTTCCTGGAGACCTCCGCGCCCCGCAAC
CTCCCCTTCTACGAGCGGCTCGGCTTCACCGTCACCGCCGACGTCGAGGTGCCCGAAGGACCGCGCACCT
GGTGCATGACCCGCAAGCCCGGTGCCAGTTAACGAATTCTAGATCTTGAGACAAATGGCAGTATTCATCC
ACAATTTTAAAAGAAAAGGGGGGATTGGGGGGTACAGTGCAGGGGAAAGAATAGTAGACATAATAGCAAC
AGACATACAAACTAAAGAATTACAAAAACAAATTACAAAAATTCAAAATTTTCGGGTTTATTACAGGGAC
AGCAGAGATCCACTTTGGCGCCGGCTCGAGGCCTGCAGGTGCAAAGATGGATAAAGTTTTAAACAGAGAG
GAATCTTTGCAGCTAATGGACCTTCTAGGTCTTGAAAGGAGTGGGAATTGGCTCCGGTGCCCGTCAGTGG
GCAGAGCGCACATCGCCCACAGTCCCCGAGAAGTTGGGGGGAGGGGTCGGCAATTGAACCGGTGCCTAGA
GAAGGTGGCGCGGGGTAAACTGGGAAAGTGATGTCGTGTACTGGCTCCGCCTTTTTCCCGAGGGTGGGGG
AGAACCGTATATAAGTGCAGTAGTCGCCGTGAACGTTCTTTTTCGCAACGGGTTTGCCGCCAGAACACAG
GTAAGTGCCGTGTGTGGTTCCCGCGGGCCTGGCCTCTTTACGGGTTATGGCCCTTGCGTGCCTTGAATTA
CTTCCACCTGGCTGCAGTACGTGATTCTTGATCCCGAGCTTCGGGTTGGAAGTGGGTGGGAGAGTTCGAG
GCCTTGCGCTTAAGGAGCCCCTTCGCCTCGTGCTTGAGTTGAGGCCTGGCCTGGGCGCTGGGGCCGCCGC
GTGCGAATCTGGTGGCACCTTCGCGCCTGTCTCGCTGCTTTCGATAAGTCTCTAGCCATTTAAAATTTTT
GATGACCTGCTGCGACGCTTTTTTTCTGGCAAGATAGTCTTGTAAATGCGGGCCAAGATCTGCACACTGG
TATTTCGGTTTTTGGGGCCGCGGGCGGCGACGGGGCCCGTGCGTCCCAGCGCACATGTTCGGCGAGGCGG
GGCCTGCGAGCGCGGCCACCGAGAATCGGACGGGGGTAGTCTCAAGCTGGCCGGCCTGCTCTGGTGCCTG
GCCTCGCGCCGCCGTGTATCGCCCCGCCCTGGGCGGCAAGGCTGGCCCGGTCGGCACCAGTTGCGTGAGC
GGAAAGATGGCCGCTTCCCGGCCCTGCTGCAGGGAGCTCAAAATGGAGGACGCGGCGCTCGGGAGAGCGG
GCGGGTGAGTCACCCACACAAAGGAAAAGGGCCTTTCCGTCCTCAGCCGTCGCTTCATGTGACTCCACGG
AGTACCGGGCGCCGTCCAGGCACCTCGATTAGTTCTCGAGCTTTTGGAGTACGTCGTCTTTAGGTTGGGG
GGAGGGGTTTTATGCGATGGAGTTTCCCCACACTGAGTGGGTGGAGACTGAAGTTAGGCCAGCTTGGCAC
TTGATGTAATTCTCCTTGGAATTTGCCCTTTTTGAGTTTGGATCTTGGTTCATTCTCAAGCCTCAGACAG
TGGTTCAAAGTTTTTTTCTTCCATTTCAGGTGTCGTGAGGCTAGCACCGCCACCATGAACCTGACTGAGG
GCCGTGTGGTCTTTGAGGACGTGGCCATATATTTCTCCCAGGAGGAGTGGGGGCACCTTGATGAGGCTCA
GAGATTGCTGTACCGTGATGTGATGCTGGAGAATTTGGCCCTTTTGTCCTCACTAGGTTCTTGGCATGGA
GCTGAGGATGAGGAGGCACCTTCACAGCAAGGTTTTTCTGTAGGAGTGTCAGAGGTTACAGCTTCAAAGC
CCTGTCTGTCCAGCCAGAAGGTCCACCCTAGTGAGACATGTGGCCCACCCTTGAAAGACATTCTGTGCCT
GGTTGAGCACAATGGAATTCATCCTGAGCAACACATATATATTTGTGAGGCAGAGCTTTTTCAGCACCCA
AAGCAGCAAATTGGAGAAAATCTTTCCAGAGGGGATGATTGGATACCTTCATTTGGGAAGAACCACAGAG
TTCACATGGCAGAGGAGATCTTCACATGCATGGAGGGCTGGAAGGACTTACCAGCCACCTCATGCCTTCT
CCAGCACCAGGGCCCTCAAAGCGAGTGGAAGCCATACAGGGACACAGAGGACAGAGAAGCCTTTCAGACT
GGACAAAATGATTACAAATGTAGTGAATGTGGGAAAACCTTCACCTGCAGCTATTCATTTGTTGAGCACC
AGAAAATCCACACAGGAGAAAGGTCTTATGAATGTAACAAATGTGGGAAATTCTTTAAGTACAGTGCCAA
TTTCATGAAACATCAGACAGTTCACACTAGTGAAAGGACTTATGAGTGCAGAGAATGTGGAAAATCCTTT
ATGTACAACTACCGACTCATGAGACATAAGCGAGTTCACACTGGAGAAAGGCCTTATGAGTGCAACACAT
GTGGGAAATTCTTTCGGTACAGCTCCACATTTGTTAGACATCAGAGAGTTCACACCGGAGAAAGGCCGTA
TGAGTGCAGGGAATGTGGGAAATTCTTTATGGACAGCTCCACACTCATTAAACATCAGAGAGTTCACACC
GGAGAAAGACCTTATAAGTGCAATGATTGTGGGAAATTTTTTAGGTATATCTCCACACTCATTAGACATC
AGAGAATTCACACTGGAGAAAGGCCTTATGAGTGCAGTGTATGTGGGGAATTGTTTAGGTACAACTCCAG
CCTTGTTAAACATTGGAGAAATCACACTGGAGAAAGGCCTTATAAATGCAGTGAATGTGGGAAATCATTT
AGGTACCACTGCAGGCTCATTAGACACCAGAGAGTCCACACGGGAGAAAGGCCTTATGAGTGCAGCGAAT
GCGGGAAATTCTTTCGTTACAACTCCAACCTCATTAAACATTGGAGAAATCACACTGGAGAAAGGCCTTA
CGAGTGCAGAGAGTGTGGGAAAGCCTTTAGCCACAAGCATATACTTGTTGAGCACCAGAAAATCCACAGT
GGAGAAAGACCTTATGAGTGCAGCGAATGCCAGAAGGCCTTTATTAGAAAGTCTCACCTGGTTCATCACC
AGAAAATCCACAGTGAAGAGAGGCTTGTGTGCTCCATGAATGTGGGGAATTCTTTAGCTAAAACTCCAAC
CTCATTAAACATCAGAGATTTCACAATGGAGAAAGTTTACCATTAGTAATGAACTAGTCCGTAACTTGAA
AGTATTTCGATTTCTTGGCTTTATATATCTTGTGGAAAGGACGACCTCAGTTAAGTAAGCCCGTATGCAC
GCGTTAAGTCGACAATCAACCTCTGGATTACAAAATTTGTGAAAGATTGACTGGTATTCTTAACTATGTT
GCTCCTTTTACGCTATGTGGATACGCTGCTTTAATGCCTTTGTATCATGCTATTGCTTCCCGTATGGCTT
TCATTTTCTCCTCCTTGTATAAATCCTGGTTGCTGTCTCTTTATGAGGAGTTGTGGCCCGTTGTCAGGCA
ACGTGGCGTGGTGTGCACTGTGTTTGCTGACGCAACCCCCACTGGTTGGGGCATTGCCACCACCTGTCAG
CTCCTTTCCGGGACTTTCGCTTTCCCCCTCCCTATTGCCACGGCGGAACTCATCGCCGCCTGCCTTGCCC
GCTGCTGGACAGGGGCTCGGCTGTTGGGCACTGACAATTCCGTGGTGTTGTCGGGGAAATCATCGTCCTT
TCCTTGGCTGCTCGCCTGTGTTGCCACCTGGATTCTGCGCGGGACGTCCTTCTGCTACGTCCCTTCGGCC
CTCAATCCAGCGGACCTTCCTTCCCGCGGCCTGCTGCCGGCTCTGCGGCCTCTTCCGCGTCTTCGCCTTC
GCCCTCAGACGAGTCGGATCTCCCTTTGGGCCGCCTCCCCGCGTCGACTTTAAGACCAATGACTTACAAG
GCAGCTGTAGATCTTAGCCACTTTTTAAAAGAAAAGGGGGGACTGGAAGGGCTAATTCACTCCCAACGAA
GACAAGATCTGCTTTTTGCTTGTACTGGGTCTCTCTGGTTAGACCAGATCTGAGCCTGGGAGCTCTCTGG
CTAACTAGGGAACCCACTGCTTAAGCCTCAATAAAGCTTGCCTTGAGTGCTTCAAGTAGTGTGTGCCCGT
CTGTTGTGTGACTCTGGTAACTAGAGATCCCTCAGACCCTTTTAGTCAGTGTGGAAAATCTCTAGCAGTA
CGTATAGTAGTTCATGTCATCTTATTATTCAGTATTTATAACTTGCAAAGAAATGAATATCAGAGAGTGA
GAGGAACTTGTTTATTGCAGCTTATAATGGTTACAAATAAAGCAATAGCATCACAAATTTCACAAATAAA
GCATTTTTTTCACTGCATTCTAGTTGTGGTTTGTCCAAACTCATCAATGTATCTTATCATGTCTGGCTCT
AGCTATCCCGCCCCTAACTCCGCCCATCCCGCCCCTAACTCCGCCCAGTTCCGCCCATTCTCCGCCCCAT
GGCTGACTAATTTTTTTTATTTATGCAGAGGCCGAGGCCGCCTCGGCCTCTGAGCTATTCCAGAAGTAGT
GAGGAGGCTTTTTTGGAGGCCTAGGGACGTACCCAATTCGCCCTATAGTGAGTCGTATTACGCGCGCTCA
CTGGCCGTCGTTTTACAACGTCGTGACTGGGAAAACCCTGGCGTTACCCAACTTAATCGCCTTGCAGCAC
ATCCCCCTTTCGCCAGCTGGCGTAATAGCGAAGAGGCCCGCACCGATCGCCCTTCCCAACAGTTGCGCAG
CCTGAATGGCGAATGGG
[124 nt withheld, positions 7298-7421]
C
[91 nt withheld, positions 7423-7513]
A
[49 nt withheld, positions 7515-7563]
CCTTTGACGTTGGAGTCCACGTTCTTT
[37 nt withheld, positions 7591-7627]
ACCCTATCTCGGTCTATTCTTTTGATTTATAAGGGATTTTGCCGATTTCGGCCTATTGGTTAAAAAATGA
GCTGATTTAACAAAAATTTAACGCGAATTTTAACAAAATATTAACGCTTACAATTTAGGTGGCACTTTTC
GGGGAAATGTGCGCGGAACCCCTATTTGTTTATTTTTCTAAATACATTCAAATATGTATCCGCTCATGAG
ACAATAACCCTGATAAATGCTTCAATAATATTGAAAAAGGAAGAGTATGAGTATTCAACATTTCCGTGTC
GCCCTTATTCCCTTTTTTGCGGCATTTTGCCTTCCTGTTTTTGCTCACCCAGAAACGCTGGTGAAAGTAA
AAGATGCTGAAGATCAGTTGGGTGCACGAGTGGGTTACATCGAACTGGATCTCAACAGCGGTAAGATCCT
TGAGAGTTTTCGCCCCGAAGAACGTTTTCCAATGATGAGCACTTTTAAAGTTCTGCTATGTGGCGCGGTA
TTATCCCGTATTGACGCCGGGCAAGAGCAACTCGGTCGCCGCATACACTATTCTCAGAATGACTTGGTTG
AGTACTCACCAGTCACAGAAAAGCATCTTACGGATGGCATGACAGTAAGAGAATTATGCAGTGCTGCCAT
AACCATGAGTGATAACACTGCGGCCAACTTACTTCTGACAACGATCGGAGGACCGAAGGAGCTAACCGCT
TTTTTGCACAACATGGGGGATCATGTAACTCGCCTTGATCGTTGGGAACCGGAGCTGAATGAAGCCATAC
CAAACGACGAGCGTGACACCACGATGCCTGTAGCAATGGCAACAACGTTGCGCAAACTATTAACTGGCGA
ACTACTTACTCTAGCTTCCCGGCAACAATTAATAGACTGGATGGAGGCGGATAAAGTTGCAGGACCACTT
CTGCGCTCGGCCCTTCCGGCTGGCTGGTTTATTGCTGATAAATCTGGAGCCGGTGAGCGTGGGTCTCGCG
GTATCATTGCAGCACTGGGGCCAGATGGTAAGCCCTCCCGTATCGTAGTTATCTACACGACGGGGAGTCA
GGCAACTATGGATGAACGAAATAGACAGATCGCTGAGATAGGTGCCTCACTGATTAAGCATTGGTAACTG
TCAGACCAAGTTTACTCATATATACTTTAGATTGATTTAAAACTTCATTTTTAATTTAAAAGGATCTAGG
TGAAGATCCTTTTTGATAATCTCATGACCAAAATCCCTTAACGTGAGTTTTCGTTCCACTGAGCGTCAGA
CCCCGTAGAAAAGATCAAAGGATCTTCTTGAGATCCTTTTTTTCTGCGCGTAATCTGCTGCTTGCAAACA
AAAAAACCACCGCTACCAGCGGTGGTTTGTTTGCCGGATCAAGAGCTACCAACTCTTTTTCCGAAGGTAA
CTGGCTTCAGCAGAGCGCAGATACCAAATACTGTTCTTCTAGTGTAGCCGTAGTTAGGCCACCACTTCAA
GAACTCTGTAGCACCGCCTACATACCTCGCTCTGCTAATCCTGTTACCAGTGGCTGCTGCCAGTGGCGAT
AAGTCGTGTCTTACCGGGTTGGACTCAAGACGATAGTTACCGGATAAGGCGCAGCGGTCGGGCTGAACGG
GGGGTTCGTGCACACAGCCCAGCTTGGAGCGAACGACCTACACCGAACTGAGATACCTACAGCGTGAGCT
ATGAGAAAGCGCCACGCTTCCCGAAGGGAGAAAGGCGGACAGGTATCCGGTAAGCGGCAGGGTCGGAACA
GGAGAGCGCACGAGGGAGCTTCCAGGGGGAAACGCCTGGTATCTTTATAGTCCTGTCGGGTTTCGCCACC
TCTGACTTGAGCGTCGATTTTTGTGATGCTCGTCAGGGGGGCGGAGCCTATGGAAAAACGCCAGCAACGC
GGCCTTTTTACGGTTCCTGGCCTTTTGCTGGCCTTTTGCTCACATGTTCTTTCCTGCGTTATCCCCTGAT
TCTGTGGATAACCGTATTACCGCCTTTGAGTGAGCTGATACCGCTCGCCGCAGCCGAACGACCGAGCGCA
GCGAGTCAGTGAGCGAGGAAGCGGAAGAGCGCCCAATACGCAAACCGCCTCTCCCCGCGCGTTGGCCGAT
TCATTAATGCAGCTGGCACGACAGGTTTCCCGACTGGAAAGCGGGCAGTGAGCGCAACGCAATTAATGTG
AGTTAGCTCACTCATTAGGCACCCCAGGCTTTACACTTTATGCTTCCGGCTCGTATGTTGTGTGGAATTG
TGAGCGGATAACAATTTCACACAGGAAACAGCTATGACCATGATTACGCCAAGCGCGCAATTAACCCTCA
CTAAAGGGAACAAAAGCTGGAGCTGCAAGC
Features (pLannotate 1.2.2; 32 found; start..end, strand, type, name):
      5..231     +  promoter       RSV promoter: Rous sarcoma virus enhancer/promoter
    232..412     +  LTR            5' LTR (truncated): truncated 5' long terminal repeat (LTR) from HIV-1
    459..584     +  misc_feature   HIV-1 Ψ: packaging signal of human immunodeficiency virus type 1
    568..931     +  CDS            HIV-1 gag (fragment): gag protein from human immunodeficiency virus 1; gag
   1077..1310    +  misc_feature   RRE: The Rev response element (RRE) of HIV-1 allows for Rev-dependent mRNA export from the nucleus to the cytoplasm.
   1687..1713    +  CDS            Rev (fragment): human immunodeficiency virus 1 (HIV-1) Rev protein; rev; enhances nuclear export of unspliced and incompletely spliced viral mRNAs
   1720..1743    +  promoter       SV40 promoter (fragment): SV40 early promoter
   1744..1815    +  promoter       SV40 promoter (fragment): SV40 enhancer and early promoter
   1839..1974    +  rep_origin     SV40 ori: SV40 origin of replication
   2020..2616    +  CDS            PuroR (fragment): puromycin N-acetyltransferase; pac from Streptomyces; confers resistance to puromycin
   2665..2782    +  misc_feature   cPPT/CTS: central polypurine tract and central termination sequence of HIV-1
   2847..2913    +  CDS            small t antigen (fragment): SV40 (simian virus 40) small t antigen
   2920..4098    +  promoter       EF-1α promoter: strong constitutive promoter for human elongation factor EF-1α
   4115..4771    +  CDS            ZNF548 (fragment): ZN548_HUMAN - Experimental evidence at protein level: Swiss-Prot protein existence level 1. May be involved in transcriptional regulation. From Homo sapiens (Human).
   5621..5713    +  CDS            ZNF548 (fragment): ZN548_HUMAN - Experimental evidence at protein level: Swiss-Prot protein existence level 1. May be involved in transcriptional regulation. From Homo sapiens (Human).
   5729..5782    +  promoter       U6 promoter (fragment): RNA polymerase III promoter for human U6 snRNA
   5824..6412    +  misc_feature   WPRE: woodchuck hepatitis virus posttranscriptional regulatory element
   6463..6482    +  misc_feature   cPPT/CTS (fragment): central polypurine tract and central termination sequence of HIV-1
   6484..6717    +  LTR            3' LTR (ΔU3): self-inactivating 3' long terminal repeat (LTR) from HIV-1
   6795..6916    +  polyA_signal   SV40 poly(A) signal: SV40 polyadenylation signal
   6956..7091    +  rep_origin     SV40 ori: SV40 origin of replication
   7112..7130    -  promoter       T7 promoter: promoter for bacteriophage T7 RNA polymerase
   7138..7293    +  CDS            lacZα (fragment): LacZα fragment of β-galactosidase; lacZ fragment
   7298..7726    +  rep_origin     f1 ori (sequence partly withheld): f1 bacteriophage origin of replication; arrow indicates direction of (+) strand synthesis
   7779..7883    +  promoter       AmpR promoter: bla
   7884..8744    +  CDS            AmpR: β-lactamase; bla; confers resistance to ampicillin, carbenicillin, and related antibiotics
   8915..9503    +  rep_origin     ori: high-copy-number ColE1/pMB1/pBR322/pUC origin of replication
   9686..9778    +  CDS            lacI (fragment): lac repressor; lacI; The lac repressor binds to the lac operator to inhibit transcription in E. coli. This inhibition can be relieved by adding lactose or isopropyl-β-D-thiogalactopyranoside (IPTG).
   9791..9812    +  protein_bind   CAP binding site: CAP binding activates transcription in the presence of cAMP. E. coli catabolite activator protein
   9827..9857    +  promoter       lac promoter: promoter for the E. coli lac operon
   9865..9881    +  protein_bind   lac operator: The lac repressor binds to the lac operator to inhibit transcription in E. coli. This inhibition can be relieved by adding lactose or isopropyl-β-D-thiogalactopyranoside (IPTG). lac repressor encoded by lacI
   9926..9944    +  promoter       T3 promoter: promoter for bacteriophage T3 RNA polymerase
