[The description below was written by a language model from this plasmid's Addgene catalogue record and pLannotate feature annotations shown in this document.]
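Description:
TFORF1018 is a lentiviral mammalian expression plasmid built on the pLX_TRC317 backbone, carrying the human zinc finger gene ZNF548 as one member of a barcoded transcription factor ORF collection. It is propagated in E. coli through a high-copy ColE1/pUC-type origin with ampicillin selection (AmpR under its own bla promoter). The backbone also retains an f1 origin and remnants of a lac/lacZα cloning region flanked by T7 and T3 promoters. The record notes that the plasmid can recombine, which is a common issue with LTR-containing vectors.

The transfer cassette has a third-generation layout. An RSV promoter drives a truncated HIV-1 5' LTR, followed by the Ψ packaging signal with a partial gag sequence, the Rev response element, a cPPT/CTS, and a self-inactivating ΔU3 3' LTR followed by an SV40 polyadenylation signal. Within the proviral region, an SV40 early promoter/origin segment lies upstream of the puromycin N-acetyltransferase gene, allowing selection of transduced cells. A separate EF-1α promoter drives the ZNF548 ORF. The annotation tool matched ZNF548 only as two fragments at the ends of the insert region, but their span is consistent with the stated insert size of about 1.7 kb. A WPRE downstream of the ORF enhances transcript expression.

According to the record, each ORF in the collection is paired with a unique 24-bp barcode. This barcode is not annotated in the feature table. The barcodes let individual transcription factors be identified in pooled overexpression screens, such as those examining directed differentiation.
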