Addgene plasmid #143904: TFORF1018
Purpose: Lentiviral vector for overexpressing transcription factor ORFs with unique 24-bp barcodes. Barcodes facilitate identification of transcription factors in pooled screens.
Depositing lab: Feng Zhang. Depositing organization: Broad Institute. Publication: A transcription factor atlas of directed differentiation. Joung J, Ma S, Tay T, Geiger-Schuller KR, Kirchgatterer PC, Verdine VK, Guo B, Arias-Garcia MA, Allen WE, Singh A, Kuksenko O, Abudayyeh OO, Gootenberg JS, Fu Z, Macrae RK, Buenrostro JD, Regev A, Zhang F. Cell. 2023 Jan 5;186(1):209-229.e26. doi: 10.1016/j.cell.2022.11.026. PubMed 36608654.
Backbone
  Vector backbone: pLX_TRC317
  Backbone manufacturer: Broad Institute Genetic Perturbation Platform
  Backbone size w/o insert (bp): 8264
  Vector type: Mammalian Expression, Lentiviral
  Selectable markers: Puromycin
Growth in bacteria
  Bacterial resistance: Ampicillin, 100 μg/mL
  Growth temperature: 37°C
  Growth strain: NEB Stable
  Copy number: High Copy
Gene/Insert
  Gene/Insert name: ZNF548
  Species: H. sapiens (human)
  Insert size (bp): 1703
  Entrez Gene: ZNF548 (a.k.a. FLJ32932)
  Promoter: EF1a
  Cloning method: Unknown
  Sequencing primers: 5′ GGGTGGAGACTGAAGTTAGGCCAG; 3′ CACATAGCGTAAAAGGAGCAACATAG
Terms and licenses: Academic/Nonprofit Terms; Industry Terms: Not Available to Industry
Depositor comments: NM_152909,ENST00000366197 . The transcription factor ORF portion of this plasmid was synthesized by Genewiz. Please test multiple small colonies in case of plasmid recombination. To make this collection available in a timely manner, a portion of this collection was not fully sequenced by Addgene. If an Addgene verified full plasmid sequence is not available, please contact us prior to placing an order to request the full sequence.
How to cite: TFORF1018 was a gift from Feng Zhang (Addgene plasmid # 143904 ; http://n2t.net/addgene:143904 ; RRID:Addgene_143904)
