>Addgene plasmid #143904 | TFORF1018 | depositor partial sequence | sequence record 283839 | Insert
ACCGCCACCATGAACCTGACTGAGGGCCGTGTGGTCTTTGAGGACGTGGCCATATATTTCTCCCAGGAGG
AGTGGGGGCACCTTGATGAGGCTCAGAGATTGCTGTACCGTGATGTGATGCTGGAGAATTTGGCCCTTTT
GTCCTCACTAGGTTCTTGGCATGGAGCTGAGGATGAGGAGGCACCTTCACAGCAAGGTTTTTCTGTAGGA
GTGTCAGAGGTTACAGCTTCAAAGCCCTGTCTGTCCAGCCAGAAGGTCCACCCTAGTGAGACATGTGGCC
CACCCTTGAAAGACATTCTGTGCCTGGTTGAGCACAATGGAATTCATCCTGAGCAACACATATATATTTG
TGAGGCAGAGCTTTTTCAGCACCCAAAGCAGCAAATTGGAGAAAATCTTTCCAGAGGGGATGATTGGATA
CCTTCATTTGGGAAGAACCACAGAGTTCACATGGCAGAGGAGATCTTCACATGCATGGAGGGCTGGAAGG
ACTTACCAGCCACCTCATGCCTTCTCCAGCACCAGGGCCCTCAAAGCGAGTGGAAGCCATACAGGGACAC
AGAGGACAGAGAAGCCTTTCAGACTGGACAAAATGATTACAAATGTAGTGAATGTGGGAAAACCTTCACC
TGCAGCTATTCATTTGTTGAGCACCAGAAAATCCACACAGGAGAAAGGTCTTATGAATGTAACAAATGTG
GGAAATTCTTTAAGTACAGTGCCAATTTCATGAAACATCAGACAGTTCACACTAGTGAAAGGACTTATGA
GTGCAGAGAATGTGGAAAATCCTTTATGTACAACTACCGACTCATGAGACATAAGCGAGTTCACACTGGA
GAAAGGCCTTATGAGTGCAACACATGTGGGAAATTCTTTCGGTACAGCTCCACATTTGTTAGACATCAGA
GAGTTCACACCGGAGAAAGGCCGTATGAGTGCAGGGAATGTGGGAAATTCTTTATGGACAGCTCCACACT
CATTAAACATCAGAGAGTTCACACCGGAGAAAGACCTTATAAGTGCAATGATTGTGGGAAATTTTTTAGG
TATATCTCCACACTCATTAGACATCAGAGAATTCACACTGGAGAAAGGCCTTATGAGTGCAGTGTATGTG
GGGAATTGTTTAGGTACAACTCCAGCCTTGTTAAACATTGGAGAAATCACACTGGAGAAAGGCCTTATAA
ATGCAGTGAATGTGGGAAATCATTTAGGTACCACTGCAGGCTCATTAGACACCAGAGAGTCCACACGGGA
GAAAGGCCTTATGAGTGCAGCGAATGCGGGAAATTCTTTCGTTACAACTCCAACCTCATTAAACATTGGA
GAAATCACACTGGAGAAAGGCCTTACGAGTGCAGAGAGTGTGGGAAAGCCTTTAGCCACAAGCATATACT
TGTTGAGCACCAGAAAATCCACAGTGGAGAAAGACCTTATGAGTGCAGCGAATGCCAGAAGGCCTTTATT
AGAAAGTCTCACCTGGTTCATCACCAGAAAATCCACAGTGAAGAGAGGCTTGTGTGCTCCATGAATGTGG
GGAATTCTTTAGCTAAAACTCCAACCTCATTAAACATCAGAGATTTCACAATGGAGAAAGTTTACCATTA
GTAATGAACTAGTCCGTAACTTGAAAGTATTTCGATTTCTTGGCTTTATATATCTTGTGGAAAGGACGAC
CTCAGTTAAGTAAGCCCGTATGC
