>Addgene plasmid #143904 | TFORF1018 | depositor partial sequence | sequence record 283840 | Barcode
CCTCAGTTAAGTAAGCCCGTATGC
